>Addgene plasmid #112920 | pKLV2-EF1aMS2p65HSF1hyg-W | depositor full sequence | sequence record 212976 | pKLV2-EF1aMS2p65HSF1hyg-W sequence 10505 bps
CTAAATTGTAAGCGTTAATATTTTGTTAAAATTCGCGTTAAATTTTTGTTAAATCAGCTCATTTTTTAAC
CAATAGGCCGAAATCGGCAAAATCCCTTATAAATCAAAAGAATAGACCGAGATAGGGT
[37 nt withheld, positions 129-165]
AAAGAACGTGGACTCCAACGTCAAAGG
[49 nt withheld, positions 193-241]
T
[91 nt withheld, positions 243-333]
G
[124 nt withheld, positions 335-458]
CCCATTCGCCATTCAGGCTGCGCAACTGTTGGGAAGGGCGATCGGTGCGGGCCTCTTCGCTATTACGCCA
GCTGGCGAAAGGGGGATGTGCTGCAAGGCGATTAAGTTGGGTAACGCCAGGGTTTTCCCAGTCACGACGT
TGTAAAACGACGGCCAGTGAGCGCGCGTAATACGACTCACTATAGGGCGAATTGACTAGTACATAACTTA
CGGTAAATGGCCCGCCTGGCTGACCGCCCAACGACCCCCGCCCATTGACGTCAATAATGACGTATGTTCC
CATAGTAACGCCAATAGGGACTTTCCATTGACGTCAATGGGTGGAGTATTTACGGTAAACTGCCCACTTG
GCAGTACATCAAGTGTATCATATGCCAAGTACGCCCCCTATTGACGTCAATGACGGTAAATGGCCCGCCT
GGCATTATGCCCAGTACATGACCTTATGGGACTTTCCTACTTGGCAGTACATCTACGTATTAGTCATCGC
TATTACCATGGTGATGCGGTTTTGGCAGTACATCAATGGGCGTGGATAGCGGTTTGACTCACGGGGATTT
CCAAGTCTCCACCCCATTGACGTCAATGGGAGTTTGTTTTGGCACCAAAATCAACGGGACTTTCCAAAAT
GTCGTAACAACTCCGCCCCATTGACGCAAATGGGCGGTAGGCGTGTACGGTGGGAGGTCTATATAAGCAG
CGCGTTTTGCCTGTACTGGGTCTCTCTGGTTAGACCAGATCTGAGCCTGGGAGCTCTCTGGCTAACTAGG
GAACCCACTGCTTAAGCCTCAATAAAGCTTGCCTTGAGTGCTTCAAGTAGTGTGTGCCCGTCTGTTGTGT
GACTCTGGTAACTAGAGATCCCTCAGACCCTTTTAGTCAGTGTGGAAAATCTCTAGCAGTGGCGCCCGAA
CAGGGACTTGAAAGCGAAAGGGAAACCAGAGGAGCTCTCTCGACGCAGGACTCGGCTTGCTGAAGCGCGC
ACGGCAAGAGGCGAGGGGCGGCGACTGGTGAGTACGCCAAAAATTTTGACTAGCGGAGGCTAGAAGGAGA
GAGATGGGTGCGAGAGCGTCAGTATTAAGCGGGGGAGAATTAGATCGCGATGGGAAAAAATTCGGTTAAG
GCCAGGGGGAAAGAAAAAATATAAATTAAAACATATAGTATGGGCAAGCAGGGAGCTAGAACGATTCGCA
GTTAATCCTGGCCTGTTAGAAACATCAGAAGGCTGTAGACAAATACTGGGACAGCTACAACCATCCCTTC
AGACAGGATCAGAAGAACTTAGATCATTATATAATACAGTAGCAACCCTCTATTGTGTGCATCAAAGGAT
AGAGATAAAAGACACCAAGGAAGCTTTAGACAAGATAGAGGAAGAGCAAAACAAAAGTAAGACCACCGCA
CAGCAAGCGGCCGGCCGCGCTGATCTTCAGACCTGGAGGAGGAGATATGAGGGACAATTGGAGAAGTGAA
TTATATAAATATAAAGTAGTAAAAATTGAACCATTAGGAGTAGCACCCACCAAGGCAAAGAGAAGAGTGG
TGCAGAGAGAAAAAAGAGCAGTGGGAATAGGAGCTTTGTTCCTTGGGTTCTTGGGAGCAGCAGGAAGCAC
TATGGGCGCAGCGTCAATGACGCTGACGGTACAGGCCAGACAATTATTGTCTGGTATAGTGCAGCAGCAG
AACAATTTGCTGAGGGCTATTGAGGCGCAACAGCATCTGTTGCAACTCACAGTCTGGGGCATCAAGCAGC
TCCAGGCAAGAATCCTGGCTGTGGAAAGATACCTAAAGGATCAACAGCTCCTGGGGATTTGGGGTTGCTC
TGGAAAACTCATTTGCACCACTGCTGTGCCTTGGAATGCTAGTTGGAGTAATAAATCTCTGGAACAGATT
TGGAATCACACGACCTGGATGGAGTGGGACAGAGAAATTAACAATTACACAAGCTTAATACACTCCTTAA
TTGAAGAATCGCAAAACCAGCAAGAAAAGAATGAACAAGAATTATTGGAATTAGATAAATGGGCAAGTTT
GTGGAATTGGTTTAACATAACAAATTGGCTGTGGTATATAAAATTATTCATAATGATAGTAGGAGGCTTG
GTAGGTTTAAGAATAGTTTTTGCTGTACTTTCTATAGTGAATAGAGTTAGGCAGGGATATTCACCATTAT
CGTTTCAGACCCACCTCCCAACCCCGAGGGGACCCGACAGGCCCGAAGGAATAGAAGAAGAAGGTGGAGA
GAGAGACAGAGACAGATCCATTCGATTAGTGAACGGATCGGCACTGCGTGCGCCAATTCTGCAGACAAAT
GGCAGTATTCATCCACAATTTTAAAAGAAAAGGGGGGATTGGGGGGTACAGTGCAGGGGAAAGAATAGTA
GACATAATAGCAACAGACATACAAACTAAAGAATTACAAAAACAAATTACAAAAATTCAAAATTTTCGGG
TTTATTACAGGGACAGCAGAGATCCAGTTTGGTTAGTACCGGGCCCTACGCGTGAGGGGCGCGGAAGCCG
GGGCGGAGGAGGAGCCAACCCCGGGCTGGGCTGAGACCCGCAGAGGAAGACGCTCTAGGGATTTGTCCCG
GACTAGCGAGATGGCAAGGCTGAGGACGGGAGGCTGATTGAGAGGCGAAGGTACACCCTAATCTCAATAC
AACCTTTGGAGCTAAGCCAGCAATGGTAGAGGGAAGATTCTGCACGTCCCTTCCAGGCGGCCTCCCCGTC
ACCACCCCCCCCAACCCGCCCCGACCGGAGCTGAGAGTAATTCATACAAAAGGACTCGCCCCTGCCTTGG
GGAATCCCAGGGACCGTCGTTAAACTCCCACTAACGTAGAACCCAGAGATCGCTGCGTTCCCGCCCCCTC
ACCCGCCCGCTCTCGTCATCACTGAGGTGGAGAAGAGCATGCGTGAGGCTCCGGTGCCCGTCAGTGGGCA
GAGCGCACATCGCCCACAGTCCCCGAGAAGTTGGGGGGAGGGGTCGGCAATTGAACCGGTGCCTAGAGAA
GGTGGCGCGGGGTAAACTGGGAAAGTGATGTCGTGTACTGGCTCCGCCTTTTTCCCGAGGGTGGGGGAGA
ACCGTATATAAGTGCAGTAGTCGCCGTGAACGTTCTTTTTCGCAACGGGTTTGCCGCCAGAACACAGGTA
AGTGCCGTGTGTGGTTCCCGCGGGCCTGGCCTCTTTACGGGTTATGGCCCTTGCGTGCCTTGAATTACTT
CCACGCCCCTGGCTGCAGTACGTGATTCTTGATCCCGAGCTTCGGGTTGGAAGTGGGTGGGAGAGTTCGA
GGCCTTGCGCTTAAGGAGCCCCTTCGCCTCGTGCTTGAGTTGAGGCCTGGCTTGGGCGCTGGGGCCGCCG
CGTGCGAATCTGGTGGCACCTTCGCGCCTGTCTCGCTGCTTTCGATAAGTCTCTAGCCATTTAAAATTTT
TGATGACCTGCTGCGACGCTTTTTTTCTGGCAAGATAGTCTTGTAAATGCGGGCCAAGATCGATCTGCAC
ACTGGTATTTCGGTTTTTGGGGCCGCGGGCGGCGACGGGGCCCGTGCGTCCCAGCGCACATGTTCGGCGA
GGCGGGGCCTGCGAGCGCGGCCACCGAGAATCGGACGGGGGTAGTCTCAAGCTGGCCGGCCTGCTCTGGT
GCCTGGCCTCGCGCCGCCGTGTATCGCCCCGCCCTGGGCGGCAAGGCTGGCCCGGTCGGCACCAGTTGCG
TGAGCGGAAAGATGGCCGCTTCCCGGCCCTGCTGCAGGGAGCTCAAAATGGAGGACGCGGCGCTCGGGAG
AGCGGGCGGGTGAGTCACCCACACAAAGGAAAAGGGCCTTTCCGTCCTCAGCCGTCGCTTCATGTGACTC
CACGGAGTACCGGGCGCCGTCCAGGCACCTCGATTAGTTCTCGAGCTTTTGGAGTACGTCGTCTTTAGGT
TGGGGGGAGGGGTTTTATGCGATGGAGTTTCCCCACACTGAGTGGGTGGAGACTGAAGTTAGGCCAGCTT
GGCACTTGATGTAATTCTCCTTGGAATTTGCCCTTTTTGAGTTTGGATCTTGGTTCATTCTCAAGCCTCA
GACAGTGGTTCAAAGTTTTTTTCTTCCATTTCAGGTGTCGTGGGAAGCTTGGCGCGCCCGTACGGCCACC
ATGGCTTCAAACTTTACTCAGTTCGTGCTCGTGGACAATGGTGGGACAGGGGATGTGACAGTGGCTCCTT
CTAATTTCGCTAATGGGGTGGCAGAGTGGATCAGCTCCAACTCACGGAGCCAGGCCTACAAGGTGACATG
CAGCGTCAGGCAGTCTAGTGCCCAGAAGAGAAAGTATACCATCAAGGTGGAGGTCCCCAAAGTGGCTACC
CAGACAGTGGGCGGAGTCGAACTGCCTGTCGCCGCTTGGAGGTCCTACCTGAACATGGAGCTCACTATCC
CAATTTTCGCTACCAATTCTGACTGTGAACTCATCGTGAAGGCAATGCAGGGGCTCCTCAAAGACGGTAA
TCCTATCCCTTCCGCCATCGCCGCTAACTCAGGTATCTACAGCGCTGGAGGAGGTGGAAGCGGAGGAGGA
GGAAGCGGAGGAGGAGGTAGCGGACCTAAGAAAAAGAGGAAGGTGGCGGCCGCTGGATCCCCTTCAGGGC
AGATCAGCAACCAGGCCCTGGCTCTGGCCCCTAGCTCCGCTCCAGTGCTGGCCCAGACTATGGTGCCCTC
TAGTGCTATGGTGCCTCTGGCCCAGCCACCTGCTCCAGCCCCTGTGCTGACCCCAGGACCACCCCAGTCA
CTGAGCGCTCCAGTGCCCAAGTCTACACAGGCCGGCGAGGGGACTCTGAGTGAAGCTCTGCTGCACCTGC
AGTTCGACGCTGATGAGGACCTGGGAGCTCTGCTGGGGAACAGCACCGATCCCGGAGTGTTCACAGATCT
GGCCTCCGTGGACAACTCTGAGTTTCAGCAGCTGCTGAATCAGGGCGTGTCCATGTCTCATAGTACAGCC
GAACCAATGCTGATGGAGTACCCCGAAGCCATTACCCGGCTGGTGACCGGCAGCCAGCGGCCCCCCGACC
CCGCTCCAACTCCCCTGGGAACCAGCGGCCTGCCTAATGGGCTGTCCGGAGATGAAGACTTCTCAAGCAT
CGCTGATATGGACTTTAGTGCCCTGCTGTCACAGATTTCCTCTAGTGGGCAGGGAGGAGGTGGAAGCGGC
TTCAGCGTGGACACCAGTGCCCTGCTGGACCTGTTCAGCCCCTCGGTGACCGTGCCCGACATGAGCCTGC
CTGACCTTGACAGCAGCCTGGCCAGTATCCAAGAGCTCCTGTCTCCCCAGGAGCCCCCCAGGCCTCCCGA
GGCAGAGAACAGCAGCCCGGATTCAGGGAAGCAGCTGGTGCACTACACAGCGCAGCCGCTGTTCCTGCTG
GACCCCGGCTCCGTGGACACCGGGAGCAACGACCTGCCGGTGCTGTTTGAGCTGGGAGAGGGCTCCTACT
TCTCCGAAGGGGACGGCTTCGCCGAGGACCCCACCATCTCCCTGCTGACAGGCTCGGAGCCTCCCAAAGC
CAAGGACCCCACTGTCTCCTGTACAGGCAGTGGAGAGGGCAGAGGAAGTCTGCTAACATGCGGTGACGTC
GAGGAGAATCCTGGCCCAACCATGAAAAAGCCTGAACTCACCGCTACCTCTGTCGAGAAGTTTCTGATCG
AAAAGTTCGACAGCGTCTCCGACCTGATGCAGCTCTCCGAGGGCGAAGAATCTCGGGCTTTCAGCTTCGA
TGTGGGAGGGCGTGGATATGTCCTGCGGGTGAATAGCTGCGCCGATGGTTTCTACAAAGATCGCTATGTT
TATCGGCACTTTGCATCCGCCGCTCTCCCTATTCCCGAAGTGCTTGACATTGGGGAGTTCAGCGAGAGCC
TGACCTATTGCATCTCCCGCCGTGCACAGGGTGTCACCTTGCAAGACCTGCCTGAAACCGAACTGCCCGC
TGTTCTCCAGCCCGTCGCCGAGGCCATGGATGCCATCGCTGCCGCCGATCTTAGCCAGACCAGCGGGTTC
GGCCCATTCGGACCTCAAGGAATCGGTCAATACACTACATGGCGCGATTTCATCTGCGCTATTGCTGATC
CCCATGTGTATCACTGGCAAACTGTGATGGACGACACCGTCAGTGCCTCCGTCGCCCAGGCTCTCGATGA
GCTGATGCTTTGGGCCGAGGACTGCCCCGAAGTCCGGCACCTCGTGCACGCCGATTTCGGCTCCAACAAT
GTCCTGACCGACAATGGCCGCATAACAGCCGTCATTGACTGGAGCGAGGCCATGTTCGGGGATTCCCAAT
ACGAGGTCGCCAACATCTTCTTCTGGAGGCCCTGGTTGGCTTGTATGGAGCAGCAGACCCGCTACTTCGA
GCGGAGGCATCCCGAGCTTGCAGGATCTCCTCGGCTCCGGGCTTATATGCTCCGCATTGGTCTTGACCAA
CTCTATCAGAGCTTGGTTGACGGCAATTTCGATGATGCAGCTTGGGCTCAGGGTCGCTGCGACGCAATCG
TCCGGTCCGGAGCCGGGACTGTCGGGCGTACACAAATCGCCCGCAGAAGCGCTGCCGTCTGGACCGATGG
CTGTGTGGAAGTGCTCGCCGATAGTGGAAACAGACGCCCCAGCACTCGTCCTAGGGCAAAGGATCTGCAG
TAATGAGAATTCGCGGCCGCTCAACCTCTGGATTACAAAATTTGTGAAAGATTGACTGGTATTCTTAACT
ATGTTGCTCCTTTTACGCTATGTGGATACGCTGCTTTAATGCCTTTGTATCATGCTATTGCTTCCCGTAT
GGCTTTCATTTTCTCCTCCTTGTATAAATCCTGGTTGCTGTCTCTTTATGAGGAGTTGTGGCCCGTTGTC
AGGCAACGTGGCGTGGTGTGCACTGTGTTTGCTGACGCAACCCCCACTGGTTGGGGCATTGCCACCACCT
GTCAGCTCCTTTCCGGGACTTTCGCTTTCCCCCTCCCTATTGCCACGGCGGAACTCATCGCCGCCTGCCT
TGCCCGCTGCTGGACAGGGGCTCGGCTGTTGGGCACTGACAATTCCGTGGTGTTGTCGGGGAAATCATCG
TCCTTTCCTTGGCTGCTCGCCTGTGTTGCCACCTGGATTCTGCGCGGGACGTCCTTCTGCTACGTCCCTT
CGGCCCTCAATCCAGCGGACCTTCCTTCCCGCGGCCTGCTGCCGGCTCTGCGGCCTCTTCCGCGTCTTCG
CCTTCGCCCTCAGACGAGTCGGATCTCCCTTTGGGCCGCCTCCCCGCAGGTACCTTTAAGACCAATGACT
TACAAGGCAGCTGTAGATCTTAGCCACTTTTTAAAAGAAAAGGGGGGACTGGAAGGGCTAATTCACTCCC
AAAGAAGTCAAGATCTGCTTTTTGCCTGTACTGGGTCTCTCTGGTTAGACCAGAGTCTCTCTGGTTAGAC
CAGATCTGAGCCTGGGAGCTCTCTGGCTAACTAGGGAACCCACTGCTTAAGCCTCAATAAAGCTTGCCTT
GAGTGCTTCAAGTAGTGTGTGCCCGTCTGTTGTGTGACTCTGGTAACTAGAGATCCCTCAGACCCTTTTA
GTCAGTGTGGAAAATCTCTAGCAGTTTAAACCCGCTGATCAGCCTCGACTGTGCCTTCTAGTTGCCAGCC
ATCTGTTGTTTGCCCCTCCCCCGTGCCTTCCTTGACCCTGGAAGGTGCCACTCCCACTGTCCTTTCCTAA
TAAAATGAGGAAATTGCATCGCATTGTCTGAGTAGGTGTCATTCTATTCTGGGGGGTGGGGTGGGGCAGG
ACAGCAAGGGGGAGGATTGGGAAGTCAATAGCAGGCATGCTGGGGATGCGGTGGGCTCTATGGGCGGCCG
TTAATTAAGCTTTTGTTCCCTTTAGTGAGGGTTAATTGCGCGCTTGGCGTAATCATGGTCATAGCTGTTT
CCTGTGTGAAATTGTTATCCGCTCACAATTCCACACAACATACGAGCCGGAAGCATAAAGTGTAAAGCCT
GGGGTGCCTAATGAGTGAGCTAACTCACATTAATTGCGTTGCGCTCACTGCCCGCTTTCCAGTCGGGAAA
CCTGTCGTGCCAGCTGCATTAATGAATCGGCCAACGCGCGGGGAGAGGCGGTTTGCGTATTGGGCGCTCT
TCCGCTTCCTCGCTCACTGACTCGCTGCGCTCGGTCGTTCGGCTGCGGCGAGCGGTATCAGCTCACTCAA
AGGCGGTAATACGGTTATCCACAGAATCAGGGGATAACGCAGGAAAGAACATGTGAGCAAAAGGCCAGCA
AAAGGCCAGGAACCGTAAAAAGGCCGCGTTGCTGGCGTTTTTCCATAGGCTCCGCCCCCCTGACGAGCAT
CACAAAAATCGACGCTCAAGTCAGAGGTGGCGAAACCCGACAGGACTATAAAGATACCAGGCGTTTCCCC
CTGGAAGCTCCCTCGTGCGCTCTCCTGTTCCGACCCTGCCGCTTACCGGATACCTGTCCGCCTTTCTCCC
TTCGGGAAGCGTGGCGCTTTCTCATAGCTCACGCTGTAGGTATCTCAGTTCGGTGTAGGTCGTTCGCTCC
AAGCTGGGCTGTGTGCACGAACCCCCCGTTCAGCCCGACCGCTGCGCCTTATCCGGTAACTATCGTCTTG
AGTCCAACCCGGTAAGACACGACTTATCGCCACTGGCAGCAGCCACTGGTAACAGGATTAGCAGAGCGAG
GTATGTAGGCGGTGCTACAGAGTTCTTGAAGTGGTGGCCTAACTACGGCTACACTAGAAGGACAGTATTT
GGTATCTGCGCTCTGCTGAAGCCAGTTACCTTCGGAAAAAGAGTTGGTAGCTCTTGATCCGGCAAACAAA
CCACCGCTGGTAGCGGTGGTTTTTTTGTTTGCAAGCAGCAGATTACGCGCAGAAAAAAAGGATCTCAAGA
AGATCCTTTGATCTTTTCTACGGGGTCTGACGCTCAGTGGAACGAAAACTCACGTTAAGGGATTTTGGTC
ATGAGATTATCAAAAAGGATCTTCACCTAGATCCTTTTAAATTAAAAATGAAGTTTTAAATCAATCTAAA
GTATATATGAGTAAACTTGGTCTGACAGTTACCAATGCTTAATCAGTGAGGCACCTATCTCAGCGATCTG
TCTATTTCGTTCATCCATAGTTGCCTGACTCCCCGTCGTGTAGATAACTACGATACGGGAGGGCTTACCA
TCTGGCCCCAGTGCTGCAATGATACCGCGAGACCCACGCTCACCGGCTCCAGATTTATCAGCAATAAACC
AGCCAGCCGGAAGGGCCGAGCGCAGAAGTGGTCCTGCAACTTTATCCGCCTCCATCCAGTCTATTAATTG
TTGCCGGGAAGCTAGAGTAAGTAGTTCGCCAGTTAATAGTTTGCGCAACGTTGTTGCCATTGCTACAGGC
ATCGTGGTGTCACGCTCGTCGTTTGGTATGGCTTCATTCAGCTCCGGTTCCCAACGATCAAGGCGAGTTA
CATGATCCCCCATGTTGTGCAAAAAAGCGGTTAGCTCCTTCGGTCCTCCGATCGTTGTCAGAAGTAAGTT
GGCCGCAGTGTTATCACTCATGGTTATGGCAGCACTGCATAATTCTCTTACTGTCATGCCATCCGTAAGA
TGCTTTTCTGTGACTGGTGAGTACTCAACCAAGTCATTCTGAGAATAGTGTATGCGGCGACCGAGTTGCT
CTTGCCCGGCGTCAATACGGGATAATACCGCGCCACATAGCAGAACTTTAAAAGTGCTCATCATTGGAAA
ACGTTCTTCGGGGCGAAAACTCTCAAGGATCTTACCGCTGTTGAGATCCAGTTCGATGTAACCCACTCGT
GCACCCAACTGATCTTCAGCATCTTTTACTTTCACCAGCGTTTCTGGGTGAGCAAAAACAGGAAGGCAAA
ATGCCGCAAAAAAGGGAATAAGGGCGACACGGAAATGTTGAATACTCATACTCTTCCTTTTTCAATATTA
TTGAAGCATTTATCAGGGTTATTGTCTCATGAGCGGATACATATTTGAATGTATTTAGAAAAATAAACAA
ATAGGGGTTCCGCGCACATTTCCCCGAAAAGTGCCAC
Features (pLannotate 1.2.2; 30 found; start..end, strand, type, name):
     30..458     -  rep_origin     f1 ori (sequence partly withheld): f1 bacteriophage origin of replication; arrow indicates direction of (+) strand synthesis
    463..618     -  CDS            lacZα (fragment): LacZα fragment of β-galactosidase; lacZ fragment
    626..644     +  promoter       T7 promoter: promoter for bacteriophage T7 RNA polymerase
    658..958     +  enhancer       CMV enhancer: human cytomegalovirus immediate early enhancer
    959..1158    +  promoter       CMV promoter: human cytomegalovirus (CMV) immediate early promoter
   1176..1356    +  LTR            5' LTR (truncated): truncated 5' long terminal repeat (LTR) from HIV-1
   1403..1528    +  misc_feature   HIV-1 Ψ: packaging signal of human immunodeficiency virus type 1
   1512..1850    +  CDS            HIV-1 gag (fragment): gag protein from human immunodeficiency virus 1; gag
   2027..2260    +  misc_feature   RRE: The Rev response element (RRE) of HIV-1 allows for Rev-dependent mRNA export from the nucleus to the cytoplasm.
   2637..2737    +  CDS            Rev (fragment): human immunodeficiency virus 1 (HIV-1) Rev protein; rev; enhances nuclear export of unspliced and incompletely spliced viral mRNAs
   2787..2904    +  misc_feature   cPPT/CTS: central polypurine tract and central termination sequence of HIV-1
   3394..3605    +  promoter       EF-1α core promoter: core promoter for human elongation factor EF-1α
   3606..3719    +  intron         EF-1α intron A (fragment): intron upstream of the start codon of human EF-1α
   4349..4552    +  intron         EF-1α intron A: truncated intron upstream of the start codon of human EF-1α
   4589..4978    +  CDS            CAPSD_BPMS2: Experimental evidence at protein level: Swiss-Prot protein existence level 1. Acts as a translational repressor of viral replicase synthesis late in infection. This latter function is the result of capsid protein interaction with an RNA hairpin which contains the replicase ribosome-binding site. From Escherichia phage MS2 (Bacteriophage MS2).
   5069..5611    +  CDS            Rela (fragment): TF65_MOUSE - Also known as Nfkb3. Experimental evidence at protein level: Swiss-Prot protein existence level 1. NF-kappa-B is a pleiotropic transcription factor present in almost all cell types and is the endpoint of a series of signal transduction events that are initiated by a vast array of stimuli related to many biological processes such as inflammation, immunity, differentiation, cell growth, tumorigenesis and apoptosis. NF-kappa-B is a homo- or heterodimeric complex formed by the Rel-like domain- containing proteins RELA/p65, RELB, NFKB1/p105, NFKB1/p50, REL and NFKB2/p52. The heterodime
   5636..6007    +  CDS            HSF1: C-terminal activation domain from the human heat shock transcription factor HSF1
   6080..7101    +  CDS            HygR (fragment): hygromycin B phosphotransferase confers resistance to hygromycin
   7129..7715    +  misc_feature   WPRE: woodchuck hepatitis virus posttranscriptional regulatory element
   7709..7855    +  CDS            nef (fragment): NEF_HV1LA - Experimental evidence at protein level: Swiss-Prot protein existence level 1. Extracellular Nef protein targets CD4(+) T-lymphocytes for apoptosis by interacting with CXCR4 surface receptors. From Human immunodeficiency virus type 1 group M subtype B (isolate Lai) (HIV-1).
   7863..8041    +  LTR            5' LTR (truncated): truncated 5' long terminal repeat (LTR) from HIV-1
   8067..8178    +  polyA_signal   bGH poly(A) signal: bovine growth hormone polyadenylation signal
   8317..8335    -  promoter       T3 promoter: promoter for bacteriophage T3 RNA polymerase
   8380..8396    -  protein_bind   lac operator: The lac repressor binds to the lac operator to inhibit transcription in E. coli. This inhibition can be relieved by adding lactose or isopropyl-β-D-thiogalactopyranoside (IPTG). lac repressor encoded by lacI
   8404..8434    -  promoter       lac promoter: promoter for the E. coli lac operon
   8449..8470    -  protein_bind   CAP binding site: CAP binding activates transcription in the presence of cAMP. E. coli catabolite activator protein
   8483..8575    -  CDS            lacI (fragment): lac repressor; lacI; The lac repressor binds to the lac operator to inhibit transcription in E. coli. This inhibition can be relieved by adding lactose or isopropyl-β-D-thiogalactopyranoside (IPTG).
   8758..9346    -  rep_origin     ori: high-copy-number ColE1/pMB1/pBR322/pUC origin of replication
   9517..10377   -  CDS            AmpR: β-lactamase; bla; confers resistance to ampicillin, carbenicillin, and related antibiotics
  10378..10482   -  promoter       AmpR promoter: bla
