>Addgene plasmid #112920 | pKLV2-EF1aMS2p65HSF1hyg-W | addgene full sequence | sequence record 217728 | Addgene NGS Result
CTTTTTAAAAGAAAAGGGGGGACTGGAAGGGCTAATTCACTCCCAAAGAAGTCAAGATCTGCTTTTTGCC
TGTACTGGGTCTCTCTGGTTAGACCAGAGTCTCTCTGGTTAGACCAGATCTGAGCCTGGGAGCTCTCTGG
CTAACTAGGGAACCCACTGCTTAAGCCTCAATAAAGCTTGCCTTGAGTGCTTCAAGTAGTGTGTGCCCGT
CTGTTGTGTGACTCTGGTAACTAGAGATCCCTCAGACCCTTTTAGTCAGTGTGGAAAATCTCTAGCAGTT
TAAACCCGCTGATCAGCCTCGACTGTGCCTTCTAGTTGCCAGCCATCTGTTGTTTGCCCCTCCCCCGTGC
CTTCCTTGACCCTGGAAGGTGCCACTCCCACTGTCCTTTCCTAATAAAATGAGGAAATTGCATCGCATTG
TCTGAGTAGGTGTCATTCTATTCTGGGGGGTGGGGTGGGGCAGGACAGCAAGGGGGAGGATTGGGAAGTC
AATAGCAGGCATGCTGGGGATGCGGTGGGCTCTATGGGCGGCCGTTAATTAAGCTTTTGTTCCCTTTAGT
GAGGGTTAATTGCGCGCTTGGCGTAATCATGGTCATAGCTGTTTCCTGTGTGAAATTGTTATCCGCTCAC
AATTCCACACAACATACGAGCCGGGAGCATAAAGTGTAAAGCCTGGGGTGCCTAATGAGTGAGCTAACTC
ACATTAATTGCGTTGCGCTCACTGCCCGCTTTCCAGTCGGGAAACCTGTCGTGCCAGCTGCATTAATGAA
TCGGCCAACGCGCGGGGAGAGGCGGTTTGCGTATTGGGCGCTCTTCCGCTTCCTCGCTCACTGACTCGCT
GCGCTCGGTCGTTCGGCTGCGGCGAGCGGTATCAGCTCACTCAAAGGCGGTAATACGGTTATCCACAGAA
TCAGGGGATAACGCAGGAAAGAACATGTGAGCAAAAGGCCAGCAAAAGGCCAGGAACCGTAAAAAGGCCG
CGTTGCTGGCGTTTTTCCATAGGCTCCGCCCCCCTGACGAGCATCACAAAAATCGACGCTCAAGTCAGAG
GTGGCGAAACCCGACAGGACTATAAAGATACCAGGCGTTTCCCCCTGGAAGCTCCCTCGTGCGCTCTCCT
GTTCCGACCCTGCCGCTTACCGGATACCTGTCCGCCTTTCTCCCTTCGGGAAGCGTGGCGCTTTCTCATA
GCTCACGCTGTAGGTATCTCAGTTCGGTGTAGGTCGTTCGCTCCAAGCTGGGCTGTGTGCACGAACCCCC
CGTTCAGCCCGACCGCTGCGCCTTATCCGGTAACTATCGTCTTGAGTCCAACCCGGTAAGACACGACTTA
TCGCCACTGGCAGCAGCCACTGGTAACAGGATTAGCAGAGCGAGGTATGTAGGCGGTGCTACAGAGTTCT
TGAAGTGGTGGCCTAACTACGGCTACACTAGAAGAACAGTATTTGGTATCTGCGCTCTGCTGAAGCCAGT
TACCTTCGGAAAAAGAGTTGGTAGCTCTTGATCCGGCAAACAAACCACCGCTGGTAGCGGTGGTTTTTTT
GTTTGCAAGCAGCAGATTACGCGCAGAAAAAAAGGATCTCAAGAAGATCCTTTGATCTTTTCTACGGGGT
CTGACGCTCAGTGGAACGAAAACTCACGTTAAGGGATTTTGGTCATGAGATTATCAAAAAGGATCTTCAC
CTAGATCCTTTTAAATTAAAAATGAAGTTTTAAATCAATCTAAAGTATATATGAGTAAACTTGGTCTGAC
AGTTACCAATGCTTAATCAGTGAGGCACCTATCTCAGCGATCTGTCTATTTCGTTCATCCATAGTTGCCT
GACTCCCCGTCGTGTAGATAACTACGATACGGGAGGGCTTACCATCTGGCCCCAGTGCTGCAATGATACC
GCGAGACCCACGCTCACCGGCTCCAGATTTATCAGCAATAAACCAGCCAGCCGGAAGGGCCGAGCGCAGA
AGTGGTCCTGCAACTTTATCCGCCTCCATCCAGTCTATTAATTGTTGCCGGGAAGCTAGAGTAAGTAGTT
CGCCAGTTAATAGTTTGCGCAACGTTGTTGCCATTGCTACAGGCATCGTGGTGTCACGCTCGTCGTTTGG
TATGGCTTCATTCAGCTCCGGTTCCCAACGATCAAGGCGAGTTACATGATCCCCCATGTTGTGCAAAAAA
GCGGTTAGCTCCTTCGGTCCTCCGATCGTTGTCAGAAGTAAGTTGGCCGCAGTGTTATCACTCATGGTTA
TGGCAGCACTGCATAATTCTCTTACTGTCATGCCATCCGTAAGATGCTTTTCTGTGACTGGTGAGTACTC
AACCAAGTCATTCTGAGAATAGTGTATGCGGCGACCGAGTTGCTCTTGCCCGGCGTCAATACGGGATAAT
ACCGCGCCACATAGCAGAACTTTAAAAGTGCTCATCATTGGAAAACGTTCTTCGGGGCGAAAACTCTCAA
GGATCTTACCGCTGTTGAGATCCAGTTCGATGTAACCCACTCGTGCACCCAACTGATCTTCAGCATCTTT
TACTTTCACCAGCGTTTCTGGGTGAGCAAAAACAGGAAGGCAAAATGCCGCAAAAAAGGGAATAAGGGCG
ACACGGAAATGTTGAATACTCATACTCTTCCTTTTTCAATATTATTGAAGCATTTATCAGGGTTATTGTC
TCATGAGCGGATACATATTTGAATGTATTTAGAAAAATAAACAAATAGGGGTTCCGCGCACATTTCCCCG
AAAAGTGCCACCTAAATTGTAAGCGTTAATATTTTGTTAAAATTCGCGTTAAATTTTTGTTAAATCAGCT
CATTTTTTAACCAATAGGCCGAAATCGGCAAAATCCCTTATAAATCAAAAGAATAGACCGAGATAGGGT
[37 nt withheld, positions 2870-2906]
AAAGAACGTGGACTCCAACGTCAAAGG
[49 nt withheld, positions 2934-2982]
T
[91 nt withheld, positions 2984-3074]
G
[124 nt withheld, positions 3076-3199]
CCCATTCGCCATTCAGGCTGCGCAACTGTTGGGAAGGGCGATCGGTGCGGGCCTCTTCGCTATTACGCCA
GCTGGCGAAAGGGGGATGTGCTGCAAGGCGATTAAGTTGGGTAACGCCAGGGTTTTCCCAGTCACGACGT
TGTAAAACGACGGCCAGTGAGCGCGCGTAATACGACTCACTATAGGGCGAATTGACTAGTACATAACTTA
CGGTAAATGGCCCGCCTGGCTGACCGCCCAACGACCCCCGCCCATTGACGTCAATAATGACGTATGTTCC
CATAGTAACGCCAATAGGGACTTTCCATTGACGTCAATGGGTGGAGTATTTACGGTAAACTGCCCACTTG
GCAGTACATCAAGTGTATCATATGCCAAGTACGCCCCCTATTGACGTCAATGACGGTAAATGGCCCGCCT
GGCATTATGCCCAGTACATGACCTTATGGGACTTTCCTACTTGGCAGTACATCTACGTATTAGTCATCGC
TATTACCATGGTGATGCGGTTTTGGCAGTACATCAATGGGCGTGGATAGCGGTTTGACTCACGGGGATTT
CCAAGTCTCCACCCCATTGACGTCAATGGGAGTTTGTTTTGGCACCAAAATCAACGGGACTTTCCAAAAT
GTCGTAACAACTCCGCCCCATTGACGCAAATGGGCGGTAGGCGTGTACGGTGGGAGGTCTATATAAGCAG
CGCGTTTTGCCTGTACTGGGTCTCTCTGGTTAGACCAGATCTGAGCCTGGGAGCTCTCTGGCTAACTAGG
GAACCCACTGCTTAAGCCTCAATAAAGCTTGCCTTGAGTGCTTCAAGTAGTGTGTGCCCGTCTGTTGTGT
GACTCTGGTAACTAGAGATCCCTCAGACCCTTTTAGTCAGTGTGGAAAATCTCTAGCAGTGGCGCCCGAA
CAGGGACTTGAAAGCGAAAGGGAAACCAGAGGAGCTCTCTCGACGCAGGACTCGGCTTGCTGAAGCGCGC
ACGGCAAGAGGCGAGGGGCGGCGACTGGTGAGTACGCCAAAAATTTTGACTAGCGGAGGCTAGAAGGAGA
GAGATGGGTGCGAGAGCGTCAGTATTAAGCGGGGGAGAATTAGATCGCGATGGGAAAAAATTCGGTTAAG
GCCAGGGGGAAAGAAAAAATATAAATTAAAACATATAGTATGGGCAAGCAGGGAGCTAGAACGATTCGCA
GTTAATCCTGGCCTGTTAGAAACATCAGAAGGCTGTAGACAAATACTGGGACAGCTACAACCATCCCTTC
AGACAGGATCAGAAGAACTTAGATCATTATATAATACAGTAGCAACCCTCTATTGTGTGCATCAAAGGAT
AGAGATAAAAGACACCAAGGAAGCTTTAGACAAGATAGAGGAAGAGCAAAACAAAAGTAAGACCACCGCA
CAGCAAGCGGCCGGCCGCGCTGATCTTCAGACCTGGAGGAGGAGATATGAGGGACAATTGGAGAAGTGAA
TTATATAAATATAAAGTAGTAAAAATTGAACCATTAGGAGTAGCACCCACCAAGGCAAAGAGAAGAGTGG
TGCAGAGAGAAAAAAGAGCAGTGGGAATAGGAGCTTTGTTCCTTGGGTTCTTGGGAGCAGCAGGAAGCAC
TATGGGCGCAGCGTCAATGACGCTGACGGTACAGGCCAGACAATTATTGTCTGGTATAGTGCAGCAGCAG
AACAATTTGCTGAGGGCTATTGAGGCGCAACAGCATCTGTTGCAACTCACAGTCTGGGGCATCAAGCAGC
TCCAGGCAAGAATCCTGGCTGTGGAAAGATACCTAAAGGATCAACAGCTCCTGGGGATTTGGGGTTGCTC
TGGAAAACTCATTTGCACCACTGCTGTGCCTTGGAATGCTAGTTGGAGTAATAAATCTCTGGAACAGATT
TGGAATCACACGACCTGGATGGAGTGGGACAGAGAAATTAACAATTACACAAGCTTAATACACTCCTTAA
TTGAAGAATCGCAAAACCAGCAAGAAAAGAATGAACAAGAATTATTGGAATTAGATAAATGGGCAAGTTT
GTGGAATTGGTTTAACATAACAAATTGGCTGTGGTATATAAAATTATTCATAATGATAGTAGGAGGCTTG
GTAGGTTTAAGAATAGTTTTTGCTGTACTTTCTATAGTGAATAGAGTTAGGCAGGGATATTCACCATTAT
CGTTTCAGACCCACCTCCCAACCCCGAGGGGACCCGACAGGCCCGAAGGAATAGAAGAAGAAGGTGGAGA
GAGAGACAGAGACAGATCCATTCGATTAGTGAACGGATCGGCACTGCGTGCGCCAATTCTGCAGACAAAT
GGCAGTATTCATCCACAATTTTAAAAGAAAAGGGGGGATTGGGGGGTACAGTGCAGGGGAAAGAATAGTA
GACATAATAGCAACAGACATACAAACTAAAGAATTACAAAAACAAATTACAAAAATTCAAAATTTTCGGG
TTTATTACAGGGACAGCAGAGATCCAGTTTGGTTAGTACCGGGCCCTACGCGTGAGGGGCGCGGAAGCCG
GGGCGGAGGAGGAGCCAACCCCGGGCTGGGCTGAGACCCGCAGAGGAAGACGCTCTAGGGATTTGTCCCG
GACTAGCGAGATGGCAAGGCTGAGGACGGGAGGCTGATTGAGAGGCGAAGGTACACCCTAATCTCAATAC
AACCTTTGGAGCTAAGCCAGCAATGGTAGAGGGAAGATTCTGCACGTCCCTTCCAGGCGGCCTCCCCGTC
ACCACCCCCCCCAACCCGCCCCGACCGGAGCTGAGAGTAATTCATACAAAAGGACTCGCCCCTGCCTTGG
GGAATCCCAGGGACCGTCGTTAAACTCCCACTAACGTAGAACCCAGAGATCGCTGCGTTCCCGCCCCCTC
ACCCGCCCGCTCTCGTCATCACTGAGGTGGAGAAGAGCATGCGTGAGGCTCCGGTGCCCGTCAGTGGGCA
GAGCGCACATCGCCCACAGTCCCCGAGAAGTTGGGGGGAGGGGTCGGCAATTGAACCGGTGCCTAGAGAA
AGTGGCGCGGGGTAAACTGGGAAAGTGATGTCGTGTACTGGCTCCGCCTTTTTCCCGAGGGTGGGGGAGA
ACCGTATATAAGTGCAGTAGTCGCCGTGAACGTTCTTTTTCGCAACGGGTTTGCCGCCAGAACACAGGTA
AGTGCCGTGTGTGGTTCCCGCGGGCCTGGCCTCTTTACGGGTTATGGCCCTTGCGTGCCTTGAATTACTT
CCACGCCCCTGGCTGCAGTACGTGATTCTTGATCCCGAGCTTCGGGTTGGAAGTGGGTGGGAGAGTTCGA
GGCCTTGCGCTTAAGGAGCCCCTTCGCCTCGTGCTTGAGTTGAGGCCTGGCCTGGGCGCTGGGGCCGCCG
CGTGCGAATCTGGTGGCACCTTCGCGCCTGTCTCGCTGCTTTCGATAAGTCTCTAGCCATTTAAAATTTT
TGATGACCTGCTGCGACGCTTTTTTTCTGGCAAGATAGTCTTGTAAATGCGGGCCAAGATCTGCACACTG
GTATTTCGGTTTTTGGGGCCGCGGGCGGCGACGGGGCCCGTGCGTCCCAGCGCACATGTTCGGCGAGGCG
GGGCCTGCGAGCGCGGCCACCGAGAATCGGACGGGGGTAGTCTCAAGCTGGCCGGCCTGCTCTGGTGCCT
GGCCTCGCGCCGCCGTGTATCGCCCCGCCCTGGGCGGCAAGGCTGGCCCGGTCGGCACCAGTTGCGTGAG
CGGAAAGATGGCCGCTTCCCGGCCCTGCTGCAGGGAGCTCAAAATGGAGGACGCGGCGCTCGGGAGAGCG
GGCGGGTGAGTCACCCACACAAAGGAAAAGGGCCTTTCCGTCCTCAGCCGTCGCTTCATGTGACTCCACG
GAGTACCGGGCGCCGTCCAGGCACCTCGATTAGTTCTCGAGCTTTTGGAGTACGTCGTCTTTAGGTTGGG
GGGAGGGGTTTTATGCGATGGAGTTTCCCCACACTGAGTGGGTGGAGACTGAAGTTAGGCCAGCTTGGCA
CTTGATGTAATTCTCCTTGGAATTTGCCCTTTTTGAGTTTGGATCTTGGTTCATTCTCAAGCCTCAGACA
GTGGTTCAAAGTTTTTTTCTTCCATTTCAGGTGTCGTGGAAGCTTGGCGCGCCCGTACGGCCACCATGGC
TTCAAACTTTACTCAGTTCGTGCTCGTGGACAATGGTGGGACAGGGGATGTGACAGTGGCTCCTTCTAAT
TTCGCTAATGGGGTGGCAGAGTGGATCAGCTCCAACTCACGGAGCCAGGCCTACAAGGTGACATGCAGCG
TCAGGCAGTCTAGTGCCCAGAAGAGAAAGTATACCATCAAGGTGGAGGTCCCCAAAGTGGCTACCCAGAC
AGTGGGCGGAGTCGAACTGCCTGTCGCCGCTTGGAGGTCCTACCTGAACATGGAGCTCACTATCCCAATT
TTCGCTACCAATTCTGACTGTGAACTCATCGTGAAGGCAATGCAGGGGCTCCTCAAAGACGGTAATCCTA
TCCCTTCCGCCATCGCCGCTAACTCAGGTATCTACAGCGCTGGAGGAGGTGGAAGCGGAGGAGGAGGAAG
CGGAGGAGGAGGTAGCGGACCTAAGAAAAAGAGGAAGGTGGCGGCCGCTGGATCCCCTTCAGGGCAGATC
AGCAACCAGGCCCTGGCTCTGGCCCCTAGCTCCGCTCCAGTGCTGGCCCAGACTATGGTGCCCTCTAGTG
CTATGGTGCCTCTGGCCCAGCCACCTGCTCCAGCCCCTGTGCTGACCCCAGGACCACCCCAGTCACTGAG
CGCTCCAGTGCCCAAGTCTACACAGGCCGGCGAGGGGACTCTGAGTGAAGCTCTGCTGCACCTGCAGTTC
GACGCTGATGAGGACCTGGGAGCTCTGCTGGGGAACAGCACCGATCCCGGAGTGTTCACAGATCTGGCCT
CCGTGGACAACTCTGAGTTTCAGCAGCTGCTGAATCAGGGCGTGTCCATGTCTCATAGTACAGCCGAACC
AATGCTGATGGAGTACCCCGAAGCCATTACCCGGCTGGTGACCGGCAGCCAGCGGCCCCCCGACCCCGCT
CCAACTCCCCTGGGAACCAGCGGCCTGCCTAATGGGCTGTCCGGAGATGAAGACTTCTCAAGCATCGCTG
ATATGGACTTTAGTGCCCTGCTGTCACAGATTTCCTCTAGTGGGCAGGGAGGAGGTGGAAGCGGCTTCAG
CGTGGACACCAGTGCCCTGCTGGACCTGTTCAGCCCCTCGGTGACCGTGCCCGACATGAGCCTGCCTGAC
CTTGACAGCAGCCTGGCCAGTATCCAAGAGCTCCTGTCTCCCCAGGAGCCCCCCAGGCCTCCCGAGGCAG
AGAACAGCAGCCCGGATTCAGGGAAGCAGCTGGTGCACTACACAGCGCAGCCGCTGTTCCTGCTGGACCC
CGGCTCCGTGGACACCGGGAGCAACGACCTGCCGGTGCTGTTTGAGCTGGGAGAGGGCTCCTACTTCTCC
GAAGGGGACGGCTTCGCCGAGGACCCCACCATCTCCCTGCTGACAGGCTCGGAGCCTCCCAAAGCCAAGG
ACCCCACTGTCTCCTGTACAGGCAGTGGAGAGGGCAGAGGAAGTCTGCTAACATGCGGTGACGTCGAGGA
GAATCCTGGCCCAACCATGAAAAAGCCTGAACTCACCGCTACCTCTGTCGAGAAGTTTCTGATCGAAAAG
TTCGACAGCGTCTCCGACCTGATGCAGCTCTCCGAGGGCGAAGAATCTCGGGCTTTCAGCTTCGATGTGG
GAGGGCGTGGATATGTCCTGCGGGTGAATAGCTGCGCCGATGGTTTCTACAAAGATCGCTATGTTTATCG
GCACTTTGCATCCGCCGCTCTCCCTATTCCCGAAGTGCTTGACATTGGGGAGTTCAGCGAGAGCCTGACC
TATTGCATCTCCCGCCGTGCACAGGGTGTCACCTTGCAAGACCTGCCTGAAACCGAACTGCCCGCTGTTC
TCCAGCCCGTCGCCGAGGCCATGGATGCCATCGCTGCCGCCGATCTTAGCCAGACCAGCGGGTTCGGCCC
ATTCGGACCTCAAGGAATCGGTCAATACACTACATGGCGCGATTTCATCTGCGCTATTGCTGATCCCCAT
GTGTATCACTGGCAAACTGTGATGGACGACACCGTCAGTGCCTCCGTCGCCCAGGCTCTCGATGAGCTGA
TGCTTTGGGCCGAGGACTGCCCCGAAGTCCGGCACCTCGTGCACGCCGATTTCGGCTCCAACAATGTCCT
GACCGACAATGGCCGCATAACAGCCGTCATTGACTGGAGCGAGGCCATGTTCGGGGATTCCCAATACGAG
GTCGCCAACATCTTCTTCTGGAGGCCCTGGTTGGCTTGTATGGAGCAGCAGACCCGCTACTTCGAGCGGA
GGCATCCCGAGCTTGCAGGATCTCCTCGGCTCCGGGCTTATATGCTCCGCATTGGTCTTGACCAACTCTA
TCAGAGCTTGGTTGACGGCAATTTCGATGATGCAGCTTGGGCTCAGGGTCGCTGCGACGCAATCGTCCGG
TCCGGAGCCGGGACTGTCGGGCGTACACAAATCGCCCGCAGAAGCGCTGCCGTCTGGACCGATGGCTGTG
TGGAAGTGCTCGCCGATAGTGGAAACAGACGCCCCAGCACTCGTCCTAGGGCAAAGGATCTGCAGTAATG
AGAATTCGCGGCCGCTCAACCTCTGGATTACAAAATTTGTGAAAGATTGACTGGTATTCTTAACTATGTT
GCTCCTTTTACGCTATGTGGATACGCTGCTTTAATGCCTTTGTATCATGCTATTGCTTCCCGTATGGCTT
TCATTTTCTCCTCCTTGTATAAATCCTGGTTGCTGTCTCTTTATGAGGAGTTGTGGCCCGTTGTCAGGCA
ACGTGGCGTGGTGTGCACTGTGTTTGCTGACGCAACCCCCACTGGTTGGGGCATTGCCACCACCTGTCAG
CTCCTTTCCGGGACTTTCGCTTTCCCCCTCCCTATTGCCACGGCGGAACTCATCGCCGCCTGCCTTGCCC
GCTGCTGGACAGGGGCTCGGCTGTTGGGCACTGACAATTCCGTGGTGTTGTCGGGGAAATCATCGTCCTT
TCCTTGGCTGCTCGCCTGTGTTGCCACCTGGATTCTGCGCGGGACGTCCTTCTGCTACGTCCCTTCGGCC
CTCAATCCAGCGGACCTTCCTTCCCGCGGCCTGCTGCCGGCTCTGCGGCCTCTTCCGCGTCTTCGCCTTC
GCCCTCAGACGAGTCGGATCTCCCTTTGGGCCGCCTCCCCGCAGGTACCTTTAAGACCAATGACTTACAA
GGCAGCTGTAGATCTTAGCCA
Features (pLannotate 1.2.2; 29 found; start..end, strand, type, name):
     99..277     +  LTR            5' LTR (truncated): truncated 5' long terminal repeat (LTR) from HIV-1
    303..414     +  polyA_signal   bGH poly(A) signal: bovine growth hormone polyadenylation signal
    553..571     -  promoter       T3 promoter: promoter for bacteriophage T3 RNA polymerase
    616..632     -  protein_bind   lac operator: The lac repressor binds to the lac operator to inhibit transcription in E. coli. This inhibition can be relieved by adding lactose or isopropyl-β-D-thiogalactopyranoside (IPTG). lac repressor encoded by lacI
    640..670     -  promoter       lac promoter: promoter for the E. coli lac operon
    685..706     -  protein_bind   CAP binding site: CAP binding activates transcription in the presence of cAMP. E. coli catabolite activator protein
    719..811     -  CDS            lacI (fragment): lac repressor; lacI; The lac repressor binds to the lac operator to inhibit transcription in E. coli. This inhibition can be relieved by adding lactose or isopropyl-β-D-thiogalactopyranoside (IPTG).
    994..1582    -  rep_origin     ori: high-copy-number ColE1/pMB1/pBR322/pUC origin of replication
   1753..2613    -  CDS            AmpR: β-lactamase; bla; confers resistance to ampicillin, carbenicillin, and related antibiotics
   2614..2718    -  promoter       AmpR promoter: bla
   2771..3199    -  rep_origin     f1 ori (sequence partly withheld): f1 bacteriophage origin of replication; arrow indicates direction of (+) strand synthesis
   3204..3359    -  CDS            lacZα (fragment): LacZα fragment of β-galactosidase; lacZ fragment
   3367..3385    +  promoter       T7 promoter: promoter for bacteriophage T7 RNA polymerase
   3399..3699    +  enhancer       CMV enhancer: human cytomegalovirus immediate early enhancer
   3700..3899    +  promoter       CMV promoter: human cytomegalovirus (CMV) immediate early promoter
   3917..4097    +  LTR            5' LTR (truncated): truncated 5' long terminal repeat (LTR) from HIV-1
   4144..4269    +  misc_feature   HIV-1 Ψ: packaging signal of human immunodeficiency virus type 1
   4253..4591    +  CDS            HIV-1 gag (fragment): gag protein from human immunodeficiency virus 1; gag
   4768..5001    +  misc_feature   RRE: The Rev response element (RRE) of HIV-1 allows for Rev-dependent mRNA export from the nucleus to the cytoplasm.
   5378..5478    +  CDS            Rev (fragment): human immunodeficiency virus 1 (HIV-1) Rev protein; rev; enhances nuclear export of unspliced and incompletely spliced viral mRNAs
   5528..5645    +  misc_feature   cPPT/CTS: central polypurine tract and central termination sequence of HIV-1
   6135..6346    +  promoter       EF-1α core promoter: core promoter for human elongation factor EF-1α
   6347..7289    +  intron         EF-1α intron A: intron upstream of the start codon of human EF-1α
   7325..7714    +  CDS            CAPSD_BPMS2: Experimental evidence at protein level: Swiss-Prot protein existence level 1. Acts as a translational repressor of viral replicase synthesis late in infection. This latter function is the result of capsid protein interaction with an RNA hairpin which contains the replicase ribosome-binding site. From Escherichia phage MS2 (Bacteriophage MS2).
   7805..8347    +  CDS            Rela (fragment): TF65_MOUSE - Also known as Nfkb3. Experimental evidence at protein level: Swiss-Prot protein existence level 1. NF-kappa-B is a pleiotropic transcription factor present in almost all cell types and is the endpoint of a series of signal transduction events that are initiated by a vast array of stimuli related to many biological processes such as inflammation, immunity, differentiation, cell growth, tumorigenesis and apoptosis. NF-kappa-B is a homo- or heterodimeric complex formed by the Rel-like domain- containing proteins RELA/p65, RELB, NFKB1/p105, NFKB1/p50, REL and NFKB2/p52. The heterodime
   8372..8743    +  CDS            HSF1: C-terminal activation domain from the human heat shock transcription factor HSF1
   8816..9837    +  CDS            HygR (fragment): hygromycin B phosphotransferase confers resistance to hygromycin
   9865..10451   +  misc_feature   WPRE: woodchuck hepatitis virus posttranscriptional regulatory element
  10445..91      +  CDS            nef (fragment) (across the origin): NEF_HV1LA - Experimental evidence at protein level: Swiss-Prot protein existence level 1. Extracellular Nef protein targets CD4(+) T-lymphocytes for apoptosis by interacting with CXCR4 surface receptors. From Human immunodeficiency virus type 1 group M subtype B (isolate Lai) (HIV-1).
