[The description below was written by a language model from this plasmid's Addgene catalogue record and pLannotate feature annotations shown in this document.]
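Description:
pKLV2-EF1aMS2p65HSF1hyg-W is a roughly 10.5 kb HIV-1-based lentiviral transfer vector built on the pKLV2-EF1a-W backbone and intended for stable mammalian expression of a CRISPR activation co-factor. In bacteria it is maintained through a high-copy ColE1/pUC-type origin and selected with ampicillin via the β-lactamase gene. An f1 origin and remnants of a cloning-vector polylinker region (lac promoter/operator, lacZα fragment, T7 and T3 promoters) are also present. Viral genomic RNA is transcribed from a CMV enhancer/promoter fused to a truncated 5' LTR, followed by the Ψ packaging signal with a gag fragment, the Rev response element for Rev-dependent nuclear export, and the cPPT/CTS. A truncated LTR lies at the 3' end, followed by a bGH polyadenylation signal. This layout means packaging functions must be supplied in trans.

The payload is driven by the long human EF1α promoter, comprising the core promoter plus intron A. It encodes a fusion of the bacteriophage MS2 coat protein to a fragment annotated as the RelA/p65 activation region and the C-terminal activation domain of human HSF1. According to the insert name, this is linked through a T2A self-cleaving peptide to hygromycin phosphotransferase, so a single transcript yields both the activator and the selection marker for transduced cells. A WPRE downstream enhances transcript expression. The MS2 coat protein binds MS2 RNA hairpins, so in CRISPR activation systems this fusion is recruited to hairpin-bearing guide RNAs to stimulate transcription at targeted promoters. The associated publication used CRISPR activation for pooled extracellular receptor–ligand interaction screening. The two sequence records (depositor and sequencing-derived) agree in feature content and differ by only a few bases in length and in how the EF1α intron is annotated.
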