Addgene plasmid #112920: pKLV2-EF1aMS2p65HSF1hyg-W
Purpose: Lentiviral vector expressing MS2p65HSF1 under the control of the long human EF1a promoter
Depositing lab: Kosuke Yusa. Depositing organization: Wellcome Sanger Institute. Publication: Pooled extracellular receptor-ligand interaction screening using CRISPR activation. Chong ZS, Ohnishi S, Yusa K, Wright GJ. Genome Biol. 2018 Nov 26;19(1):205. doi: 10.1186/s13059-018-1581-3. PubMed 30477585.
Backbone
  Vector backbone: pKLV2-EF1a-W
  Backbone size w/o insert (bp): 8000
  Total vector size (bp): 10505
  Vector type: Mammalian Expression, Lentiviral, CRISPR
  Selectable markers: Hygromycin
Growth in bacteria
  Bacterial resistance: Ampicillin, 100 μg/mL
  Growth temperature: 37°C
  Growth strain: NEB Stable
  Copy number: High Copy
Gene/Insert
  Gene/Insert name: MS2p65HSF1-T2Ahyg
  Species: Synthetic; S. pyogenes
  Insert size (bp): 2538
  Promoter: Human EF1a promoter
  Cloning method: Restriction Enzyme; 5′ cloning site BsiWI (not destroyed); 3′ cloning site EcoRI (not destroyed)
  Sequencing primers: 5′ ATGTAATTCTCCTTGGAATTTG
Terms and licenses: Academic/Nonprofit Terms; Industry Terms: Not Available to Industry
How to cite: pKLV2-EF1aMS2p65HSF1hyg-W was a gift from Kosuke Yusa (Addgene plasmid # 112920 ; http://n2t.net/addgene:112920 ; RRID:Addgene_112920)
